Addgene plasmid #207751: qTAG-N-Blast-mNeon-ACTB
Purpose: Donor template for Blast-2A-mNeon insertion into the N-terminus of the ACTB locus for actin visualization. To be co-transfected with sgRNA plasmid px330-PITCh-ACTB Addgene #207748
Depositing lab: Laurence Pelletier. Publication: qTAG: an adaptable plasmid scaffold for CRISPR-based endogenous tagging. Philip R, Sharma A, Matellan L, Erpf AC, Hsu WH, Tkach JM, Wyatt HDM, Pelletier L. EMBO J. 2024 Dec 12. doi: 10.1038/s44318-024-00337-5. PubMed 39668248.
Backbone
  Vector backbone: pUC19
  Backbone manufacturer: Invitrogen
  Backbone size w/o insert (bp): 2686
  Vector type: Mammalian Expression, CRISPR ; Donor Template
  Selectable markers: Blasticidin
Growth in bacteria
  Bacterial resistance: Ampicillin, 100 μg/mL
  Growth temperature: 37°C
  Growth strain: DH5alpha
  Copy number: High Copy
Gene/Insert
  Gene/Insert name: ACTB Homology Arms flanking a Blast-mNeon Cassette (alt name: ACTB)
  Species: H. sapiens (human)
  Insert size (bp): 3159
  Entrez Gene: ACTB (a.k.a. BKRNS, BNS, BRWS1, CSMH, DDS1, PS1TP5BP1, THC8)
  Cloning method: Unknown
  Sequencing primers: 5′ CTGCAAGGCGATTAAGTTGGGTAAC; 3′ GGCTCGTATGTTGTGTGGAATTGT
Terms and licenses: Academic/Nonprofit Terms; Industry Terms: Not Available to Industry
Depositor comments: To be co-transfected with sgRNA plasmid px330-PITCh-ACTB https://www.addgene.org/207748 . Please visit https://www.biorxiv.org/content/10.1101/2023.11.01.565029v3 for bioRxiv preprint.
How to cite: qTAG-N-Blast-mNeon-ACTB was a gift from Laurence Pelletier (Addgene plasmid # 207751 ; http://n2t.net/addgene:207751 ; RRID:Addgene_207751)
