[The description below was written by a language model from this plasmid's Addgene catalogue record and pLannotate feature annotations shown in this document.]
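Description:
qTAG-N-Blast-mNeon-ACTB is a CRISPR homology donor template built on the high-copy pUC19 backbone, designed to tag the endogenous human ACTB gene at its N-terminus. In bacteria it replicates from the ColE1/pUC origin and is selected with ampicillin through the β-lactamase gene and its native promoter. Remnants of the pUC lacZα/lac promoter region flank the insert. The plasmid carries no annotated mammalian promoter, which is consistent with a design in which the cassette is expressed only after in-frame integration at the ACTB locus, under the gene's own regulatory control.

The roughly 3.2 kb insert consists of ACTB homology arms surrounding a blasticidin-2A-mNeonGreen cassette. The blasticidin S deaminase coding sequence is bracketed by the mutant lox sites lox71 and lox66, so the selection marker could in principle be removed by Cre recombinase after edited cells have been enriched. The record itself does not describe this step. According to the stated purpose, a 2A element joins the resistance gene to mNeonGreen, although it is not annotated in the feature table. This arrangement would release the selection protein separately from the fluorescent fusion. Immediately downstream of mNeonGreen, the annotation software detects actin coding fragments. It labels them by similarity to bovine and plant actins, but they correspond to exonic sequence within the human 3′ homology arm, placing mNeonGreen in frame with β-actin.

The donor is meant to be co-transfected with a companion px330-PITCh sgRNA/Cas9 plasmid targeting ACTB. Blasticidin selection then enriches for correctly tagged mammalian cells, in which actin can be visualised at endogenous expression levels by live or fixed fluorescence imaging.
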