Features (pLannotate 1.2.2; 16 found; start..end, strand, type, name):
    137..236     +  misc_feature   bom (fragment): basis of mobility region from pBR322
    242..399     -  CDS            lacZα (fragment): LacZα fragment of β-galactosidase; lacZ fragment
   1401..1434    +  protein_bind   lox71: Left element (LE) mutant of loxP (Araki et al., 2010). Cre-mediated recombination occurs in the 8-bp core sequence (GCATACAT). Cre recombinase
   1443..1838    +  CDS            BSD: blasticidin S deaminase; Aspergillus terreus BSD; confers resistance to blasticidin
   1911..1944    +  protein_bind   lox66: Right element (RE) mutant of loxP (Araki et al., 2010). Cre-mediated recombination occurs in the 8-bp core sequence (GCATACAT). Cre recombinase
   2019..2726    +  CDS            mNeonGreen: mNeonGreen is a basic (constitutively fluorescent) green/yellow fluorescent protein published in 2013, derived from Branchiostoma lanceolatum. It is reported to be a very rapidly-maturing monomer with moderate acid sensitivity.
   2760..2933    +  CDS            ACTB (fragment): ACTB_BOVIN - Experimental evidence at protein level: Swiss-Prot protein existence level 1. Actin is a highly conserved protein that polymerizes to produce filaments that form cross-linked networks in the cytoplasm of cells. Actin exists in both monomeric (G-actin) and polymeric (F-actin) forms, both forms playing key functions, such as cell motility and contraction. In addition to their role in the cytoplasmic cytoskeleton, G- and F-actin also localize in the nucleus, and regulate gene transcription and motility and repair of damaged DNA. From Bos taurus (Bovine).
   3095..3229    +  CDS            ACT1_PSEMZ: Experimental evidence at protein level: Swiss-Prot protein existence level 1. Actins are highly conserved proteins that are involved in various types of cell motility and are ubiquitously expressed in all eukaryotic cells. Essential component of cell cytoskeleton; plays an important role in cytoplasmic streaming, cell shape determination, cell division, organelle movement and extension growth (By similarity). From Pseudotsuga menziesii (Douglas-fir) (Abies menziesii).
   3603..3619    -  protein_bind   lac operator: The lac repressor binds to the lac operator to inhibit transcription in E. coli. This inhibition can be relieved by adding lactose or isopropyl-β-D-thiogalactopyranoside (IPTG). lac repressor encoded by lacI
   3627..3657    -  promoter       lac promoter: promoter for the E. coli lac operon
   3672..3693    -  protein_bind   CAP binding site: CAP binding activates transcription in the presence of cAMP. E. coli catabolite activator protein
   3706..3798    -  CDS            lacI (fragment): lac repressor; lacI; The lac repressor binds to the lac operator to inhibit transcription in E. coli. This inhibition can be relieved by adding lactose or isopropyl-β-D-thiogalactopyranoside (IPTG).
   3981..4569    -  rep_origin     ori: high-copy-number ColE1/pMB1/pBR322/pUC origin of replication
   4740..5600    -  CDS            AmpR: β-lactamase; bla; confers resistance to ampicillin, carbenicillin, and related antibiotics
   5601..5705    -  promoter       AmpR promoter: bla
   5800..35      +  CDS            rop (fragment) (across the origin): Rop protein, which maintains plasmids at low copy number; rop
>Addgene plasmid #207751 | qTAG-N-Blast-mNeon-ACTB | addgene full sequence | sequence record 416864 | Addgene NGS Result
TCGCGCGTTTCGGTGATGACGGTGAAAACCTCTGACACATGCAGCTCCCGGAGACGGTCACAGCTTGTCT
GTAAGCGGATGCCGGGAGCAGACAAGCCCGTCAGGGCGCGTCAGCGGGTGTTGGCGGGTGTCGGGGCTGG
CTTAACTATGCGGCATCAGAGCAGATTGTACTGAGAGTGCACCATATGCGGTGTGAAATACCGCACAGAT
GCGTAAGGAGAAAATACCGCATCAGGCGCCATTCGCCATTCAGGCTGCGCAACTGTTGGGAAGGGCGATC
GGTGCGGGCCTCTTCGCTATTACGCCAGCTGGCGAAAGGGGGATGTGCTGCAAGGCGATTAAGTTGGGTA
ACGCCAGGGTTTTCCCAGTCACGACGTTGTAAAACGACGGCCAGTGAATTCCCTATAAAACCCAGCGGCG
CGACGCGCCACCACCGCCGAGACCGCGTCCGCCCCGCGAGCACAGAGCCTCGCCTTTGCCGATCCGCCGC
CCGTCCACACCCGCCGCCAGGTAAGCCCGGCCAGCCGACCGGGGCAGGCGGCTCACGGCCCGGCCGCAGG
CGGCCGCGGCCCCTTCGCCCGTGCAGAGCCGCCGTCTGGGCCGCAGCGGGGGGCGCATGGGGGGGGAACC
GGACCGCCGTGGGGGGCGCGGGAGAAGCCCCTGGGCCTCCGGAGATGGGGGACACCCCACGCCAGTTCGG
AGGCGCGAGGCCGCGCTCGGGAGGCGCGCTCCGGGGGTGCCGCTCTCGGGGCGGGGGCAACCGGCGGGGT
CTTTGTCTGAGCCGGGCTCTTGCCAATGGGGATCGCAGGGTGGGCGCGGCGGAGCCCCCGCCAGGCCCGG
TGGGGGCTGGGGCGCCATTGCGCGTGCGCGCTGGTCCTTTGGGCGCTAACTGCGTGCGCGCTGGGAATTG
GCGCTAATTGCGCGTGCGCGCTGGGACTCAAGGCGCTAACTGCGCGTGCGTTCTGGGGCCCGGGGTGCCG
CGGCCTGGGCTGGGGCGAAGGCGGGCTCGGCCGGAAGGGGTGGGGTCGCCGCGGCTCCCGGGCGCTTGCG
CGCACTTCCTGCCCGAGCCGCTGGCCGCCCGAGGGTGTGGCCGCTGCGTGCGCGCGCGCCGACCCGGCGC
TGTTTGAACCGGGCGGAGGCGGGGCTGGCGCCCGGTTGGGAGGGGGTTGGGGCCTGGCTTCCTGCCGCGC
GCCGCGGGGACGCCTCCGACCAGTGTTTGCCTTTTATGGTAATAACGCGGCCGGCCCGGCTTCCTTTGTC
CCCAATCTGGGCGCGCGCCGGCGCCCCCTGGCGGCCTAAGGACTCGGCGCGCCGGAAGTGGCCAGGGCGG
GGGCGACCTCGGCTCACAGCGCGCCCGGCTATTCTCGCAACTGACAATGGGCAAGAGCAAGACCGGTAGC
TACCGTTCGTATAGCATACATTATACGAAGTTATCTGCTAGCATGGCCAAGCCTTTGTCTCAAGAAGAAT
CCACCCTCATTGAAAGAGCAACGGCTACAATCAACAGCATCCCCATCTCTGAAGACTACAGCGTCGCCAG
CGCAGCTCTCTCTAGCGACGGCCGCATCTTCACTGGTGTCAATGTATATCATTTTACTGGGGGACCTTGT
GCAGAACTCGTGGTGCTGGGCACTGCTGCTGCTGCGGCAGCTGGCAACCTGACTTGTATCGTCGCGATCG
GAAATGAGAACAGGGGCATCTTGAGCCCCTGCGGACGGTGCCGACAGGTGCTTCTCGATCTGCATCCTGG
GATCAAAGCCATAGTGAAGGACAGTGATGGACAGCCGACGGCAGTTGGGATTCGTGAATTGCTGCCCTCT
GGTTATGTGTGGGAGGGCGGATCCGGAGCTACTAACTTCAGCCTGCTGAAGCAGGCCGGAGACGTGGAGG
AGAACCCTGGACCTTCTAGAATAACTTCGTATAGCATACATTATACGAACGGTAGCACGCGTTACCCCTA
CGACGTGCCCGACTACGCCGGCTATCCGTATGATGTCCCGGACTATGCAGGAAGCGGAATGGTGAGCAAG
GGCGAGGAGGATAACATGGCCTCTCTCCCAGCGACACATGAGTTACACATCTTTGGCTCCATCAACGGTG
TGGACTTTGACATGGTGGGTCAGGGCACCGGCAATCCAAATGATGGTTATGAGGAGTTAAACCTGAAGTC
CACCAAGGGTGACCTCCAGTTCTCCCCCTGGATTCTGGTCCCTCATATCGGGTATGGCTTCCATCAGTAC
CTGCCCTACCCTGACGGGATGTCGCCTTTCCAGGCCGCCATGGTAGATGGCTCCGGATACCAAGTCCATC
GCACAATGCAGTTTGAAGATGGTGCCTCCCTTACTGTTAACTACCGCTACACCTACGAGGGAAGCCACAT
CAAAGGAGAGGCCCAGGTGAAGGGGACTGGTTTCCCTGCTGACGGTCCTGTGATGACCAACTCGCTGACC
GCTGCGGACTGGTGCAGGTCGAAGAAGACTTACCCCAACGACAAAACCATCATCAGTACCTTTAAGTGGA
GTTACACCACTGGAAATGGCAAGCGCTACCGGAGCACTGCGCGGACCACCTACACCTTTGCCAAGCCAAT
GGCGGCTAACTATCTGAAGAACCAGCCGATGTACGTGTTCCGTAAGACGGAGCTCAAGCACTCCAAGACC
GAGCTCAACTTCAAGGAGTGGCAAAAGGCCTTTACCGATGTGATGGGCATGGACGAGCTGTACAAGCTCG
AGGGAGGAAGCGGAGGATCTGGCGGTACCGATGATGATATCGCAGCGCTCGTCGTCGACAACGGCTCCGG
CATGTGCAAGGCCGGCTTCGCGGGCGACGATGCCCCCCGGGCCGTCTTCCCCTCCATCGTGGGGCGCCCC
AGGCACCAGGTAGGGGAGCTGGCTGGGTGGGGCAGCCCCGGGAGCGGGCGGGAGGCAAGGGCGCTTTCTC
TGCACAGGAGCCTCCCGGTTTCCGGGGTGGGGGCTGCGCCCGTGCTCAGGGCTTCTTGTCCTTTCCTTCC
CAGGGCGTGATGGTGGGCATGGGTCAGAAGGATTCCTATGTGGGCGACGAGGCCCAGAGCAAGAGAGGCA
TCCTCACCCTGAAGTACCCCATCGAGCACGGCATCGTCACCAACTGGGACGACATGGAGAAAATCTGGCA
CCACACCTTCTACAATGAGCTGCGTGTGGCTCCCGAGGAGCACCCCGTGCTGCTGACCGAGGCCCCCCTG
AACCCCAAGGCCAACCGCGAGAAGATGACCCAGGTGAGTGGCCCGCTACCTCTTCTGGTGGCCGCCTCCC
TCCTTCCTGGCCTCCCGGAGCTGCGCCCTTTCTCACTGGTTCTCTCTTCTGCCGTTTTCCGTAGGACTCT
CTTCTCTGACCTGAGTCTCCTTTGGAACTCTGCAGGTTCTATTTGCTTTTTCCCAGATGAGCTCTTTTTC
TGGTGTTTGTCTCTCTGACTAGGTGTCTAAGACAGTGTTGTGGGTGTAGGTACTAACACTGGCTCGTGTG
ACAAGGCCATGAGGCTGGTGTAAAGCGGCCTTGGAGTGTGTATTAAGTAGGCGCACAGTAAAGCTTGGCG
TAATCATGGTCATAGCTGTTTCCTGTGTGAAATTGTTATCCGCTCACAATTCCACACAACATACGAGCCG
GAAGCATAAAGTGTAAAGCCTGGGGTGCCTAATGAGTGAGCTAACTCACATTAATTGCGTTGCGCTCACT
GCCCGCTTTCCAGTCGGGAAACCTGTCGTGCCAGCTGCATTAATGAATCGGCCAACGCGCGGGGAGAGGC
GGTTTGCGTATTGGGCGCTCTTCCGCTTCCTCGCTCACTGACTCGCTGCGCTCGGTCGTTCGGCTGCGGC
GAGCGGTATCAGCTCACTCAAAGGCGGTAATACGGTTATCCACAGAATCAGGGGATAACGCAGGAAAGAA
CATGTGAGCAAAAGGCCAGCAAAAGGCCAGGAACCGTAAAAAGGCCGCGTTGCTGGCGTTTTTCCATAGG
CTCCGCCCCCCTGACGAGCATCACAAAAATCGACGCTCAAGTCAGAGGTGGCGAAACCCGACAGGACTAT
AAAGATACCAGGCGTTTCCCCCTGGAAGCTCCCTCGTGCGCTCTCCTGTTCCGACCCTGCCGCTTACCGG
ATACCTGTCCGCCTTTCTCCCTTCGGGAAGCGTGGCGCTTTCTCATAGCTCACGCTGTAGGTATCTCAGT
TCGGTGTAGGTCGTTCGCTCCAAGCTGGGCTGTGTGCACGAACCCCCCGTTCAGCCCGACCGCTGCGCCT
TATCCGGTAACTATCGTCTTGAGTCCAACCCGGTAAGACACGACTTATCGCCACTGGCAGCAGCCACTGG
TAACAGGATTAGCAGAGCGAGGTATGTAGGCGGTGCTACAGAGTTCTTGAAGTGGTGGCCTAACTACGGC
TACACTAGAAGAACAGTATTTGGTATCTGCGCTCTGCTGAAGCCAGTTACCTTCGGAAAAAGAGTTGGTA
GCTCTTGATCCGGCAAACAAACCACCGCTGGTAGCGGTGGTTTTTTTGTTTGCAAGCAGCAGATTACGCG
CAGAAAAAAAGGATCTCAAGAAGATCCTTTGATCTTTTCTACGGGGTCTGACGCTCAGTGGAACGAAAAC
TCACGTTAAGGGATTTTGGTCATGAGATTATCAAAAAGGATCTTCACCTAGATCCTTTTAAATTAAAAAT
GAAGTTTTAAATCAATCTAAAGTATATATGAGTAAACTTGGTCTGACAGTTACCAATGCTTAATCAGTGA
GGCACCTATCTCAGCGATCTGTCTATTTCGTTCATCCATAGTTGCCTGACTCCCCGTCGTGTAGATAACT
ACGATACGGGAGGGCTTACCATCTGGCCCCAGTGCTGCAATGATACCGCGAGACCCACGCTCACCGGCTC
CAGATTTATCAGCAATAAACCAGCCAGCCGGAAGGGCCGAGCGCAGAAGTGGTCCTGCAACTTTATCCGC
CTCCATCCAGTCTATTAATTGTTGCCGGGAAGCTAGAGTAAGTAGTTCGCCAGTTAATAGTTTGCGCAAC
GTTGTTGCCATTGCTACAGGCATCGTGGTGTCACGCTCGTCGTTTGGTATGGCTTCATTCAGCTCCGGTT
CCCAACGATCAAGGCGAGTTACATGATCCCCCATGTTGTGCAAAAAAGCGGTTAGCTCCTTCGGTCCTCC
GATCGTTGTCAGAAGTAAGTTGGCCGCAGTGTTATCACTCATGGTTATGGCAGCACTGCATAATTCTCTT
ACTGTCATGCCATCCGTAAGATGCTTTTCTGTGACTGGTGAGTACTCAACCAAGTCATTCTGAGAATAGT
GTATGCGGCGACCGAGTTGCTCTTGCCCGGCGTCAATACGGGATAATACCGCGCCACATAGCAGAACTTT
AAAAGTGCTCATCATTGGAAAACGTTCTTCGGGGCGAAAACTCTCAAGGATCTTACCGCTGTTGAGATCC
AGTTCGATGTAACCCACTCGTGCACCCAACTGATCTTCAGCATCTTTTACTTTCACCAGCGTTTCTGGGT
GAGCAAAAACAGGAAGGCAAAATGCCGCAAAAAAGGGAATAAGGGCGACACGGAAATGTTGAATACTCAT
ACTCTTCCTTTTTCAATATTATTGAAGCATTTATCAGGGTTATTGTCTCATGAGCGGATACATATTTGAA
TGTATTTAGAAAAATAAACAAATAGGGGTTCCGCGCACATTTCCCCGAAAAGTGCCACCTGACGTCTAAG
AAACCATTATTATCATGACATTAACCTATAAAAATAGGCGTATCACGAGGCCCTTTCGTC
